Addgene plasmid #205645: LCAPOW
Purpose: shRNAmir backbone for RNA interference, with mOrange reporter
Depositing lab: Dapeng Wang. Depositing organization: Shandong Medical and Pharmaceutical University. Publication: miR-AB, a miRNA-based shRNA viral toolkit for multicolor-barcoded multiplex RNAi at a single-cell level. Wang D, Xiu J, Zhao J, Luo J. EMBO Rep. 2022 Apr 5;23(4):e53691. doi: 10.15252/embr.202153691. Epub 2022 Feb 24. PubMed 35201651.
Backbone
  Vector backbone: pLVX-Puro
  Backbone manufacturer: Clontech
  Vector type: Lentiviral
Growth in bacteria
  Bacterial resistance: Ampicillin, 100 μg/mL
  Growth temperature: 37°C
  Growth strain: NEB Stable
  Copy number: High Copy
Gene/Insert
  Gene/Insert name: miR-AB
  Species: Synthetic
  Promoter: hCMV
  Cloning method: Restriction Enzyme; 5′ cloning site BamHI (unknown if destroyed); 3′ cloning site ApaI (unknown if destroyed)
  Sequencing primers: 3′ PGK Reverse: GCCAGAGGCCACTTGTGTAG
Terms and licenses: Academic/Nonprofit Terms; Industry Terms: Not Available to Industry
How to cite: LCAPOW was a gift from Dapeng Wang (Addgene plasmid # 205645 ; http://n2t.net/addgene:205645 ; RRID:Addgene_205645)
