[The description below was written by a language model from this plasmid's Addgene catalogue record and pLannotate feature annotations shown in this document.]
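Description:
LCAPOW is a lentiviral shRNAmir backbone built on pLVX-Puro, intended for delivering microRNA-embedded short hairpin RNAs for RNA interference while marking transduced cells with an orange fluorescent reporter. In bacteria it is maintained through a high-copy ColE1/pUC-type origin and selected with ampicillin via the β-lactamase gene. The viral portion carries the usual HIV-1-derived elements: LTR sequences flanking the transfer cassette (both annotated as truncated LTRs), the Ψ packaging signal with an adjoining gag fragment, the Rev response element for Rev-dependent nuclear export of the genomic RNA, and the cPPT/CTS. The nef and Rev fragments in the annotation are residual viral sequence rather than functional genes.

The payload is the synthetic miR-AB cassette, placed downstream of the human CMV enhancer/promoter. The feature table leaves roughly a kilobase between the CMV promoter and the annotated 3' miR-30a flanking sequence unannotated. This gap presumably holds the rest of the miR-AB scaffold and the hairpin cloning region, but the record does not detail its contents. The miR-30a context indicates that an inserted hairpin would be transcribed by Pol II and processed through the endogenous microRNA pathway. A separate mouse PGK promoter then drives mOrange, followed by WPRE to enhance transcript expression. No puromycin resistance gene is annotated despite the parent backbone's name, so mOrange appears to occupy the marker position. The construct belongs to a toolkit for multicolour-barcoded multiplex RNAi at the single-cell level, in which reporter colour identifies which knockdown vector a cell has received.
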