Features (pLannotate 1.2.2; 23 found; start..end, strand, type, name):
    377..634     +  LTR            5' LTR (truncated): truncated 5' long terminal repeat (LTR) from HIV-1
    681..806     +  misc_feature   HIV-1 Ψ: packaging signal of human immunodeficiency virus type 1
    790..1128    +  CDS            HIV-1 gag (fragment): gag protein from human immunodeficiency virus 1; gag
   1303..1536    +  misc_feature   RRE: The Rev response element (RRE) of HIV-1 allows for Rev-dependent mRNA export from the nucleus to the cytoplasm.
   1913..2013    +  CDS            Rev (fragment): human immunodeficiency virus 1 (HIV-1) Rev protein; rev; enhances nuclear export of unspliced and incompletely spliced viral mRNAs
   2028..2143    +  misc_feature   cPPT/CTS: central polypurine tract and central termination sequence of HIV-1 (lacking the first T)
   2201..2504    +  enhancer       CMV enhancer: human cytomegalovirus immediate early enhancer
   2505..2708    +  promoter       CMV promoter: human cytomegalovirus (CMV) immediate early promoter
   3740..3863    +  ncRNA          3' miR-30a: sequence downstream of the 71-nt precursor of the human miR-30a microRNA (Zeng et al., 2002) miRNA
   3877..4376    +  promoter       PGK promoter: mouse phosphoglycerate kinase 1 promoter
   4394..5101    +  CDS            mOrange: mOrange is a basic (constitutively fluorescent) orange fluorescent protein published in 2004, derived from Discosoma sp.. It has high acid sensitivity.
   5113..5700    +  misc_feature   WPRE: woodchuck hepatitis virus posttranscriptional regulatory element
   5714..6112    +  CDS            nef (fragment): NEF_HV1BR - Experimental evidence at protein level: Swiss-Prot protein existence level 1. Extracellular Nef protein targets CD4(+) T-lymphocytes for apoptosis by interacting with CXCR4 surface receptors (PubMed:14990729). From Human immunodeficiency virus type 1 group M subtype B (isolate BRU/LAI) (HIV-1).
   6160..6417    +  LTR            5' LTR (truncated): truncated 5' long terminal repeat (LTR) from HIV-1
   6570..6586    -  protein_bind   lac operator: The lac repressor binds to the lac operator to inhibit transcription in E. coli. This inhibition can be relieved by adding lactose or isopropyl-β-D-thiogalactopyranoside (IPTG). lac repressor encoded by lacI
   6594..6624    -  promoter       lac promoter: promoter for the E. coli lac operon
   6639..6660    -  protein_bind   CAP binding site: CAP binding activates transcription in the presence of cAMP. E. coli catabolite activator protein
   6673..6765    -  CDS            lacI (fragment): lac repressor; lacI; The lac repressor binds to the lac operator to inhibit transcription in E. coli. This inhibition can be relieved by adding lactose or isopropyl-β-D-thiogalactopyranoside (IPTG).
   6948..7536    -  rep_origin     ori: high-copy-number ColE1/pMB1/pBR322/pUC origin of replication
   7707..8567    -  CDS            AmpR: β-lactamase; bla; confers resistance to ampicillin, carbenicillin, and related antibiotics
   8568..8672    -  promoter       AmpR promoter: bla
   8720..8854    +  polyA_signal   SV40 poly(A) signal: SV40 polyadenylation signal
   9021..329     +  CDS            nef (fragment) (across the origin): NEF_HV1BR - Experimental evidence at protein level: Swiss-Prot protein existence level 1. Extracellular Nef protein targets CD4(+) T-lymphocytes for apoptosis by interacting with CXCR4 surface receptors (PubMed:14990729). From Human immunodeficiency virus type 1 group M subtype B (isolate BRU/LAI) (HIV-1).
>Addgene plasmid #205645 | LCAPOW | addgene full sequence | sequence record 409120 | Addgene NGS Result
TGGAAGGGCTAATTCACTCCCAAAGAAGACAAGATATCCTTGATCTGTGGATCTACCACACACAAGGCTA
CTTCCCTGATTAGCAGAACTACACACCAGGGCCAGGGGTCAGATATCCACTGACCTTTGGATGGTGCTAC
AAGCTAGTACCAGTTGAGCCAGATAAGGTAGAAGAGGCCAATAAAGGAGAGAACACCAGCTTGTTACACC
CTGTGAGCCTGCATGGGATGGATGACCCGGAGAGAGAAGTGTTAGAGTGGAGGTTTGACAGCCGCCTAGC
ATTTCATCACGTGGCCCGAGAGCTGCATCCGGAGTACTTCAAGAACTGCTGATATCGAGCTTGCTACAAG
GGACTTTCCGCTGGGGACTTTCCAGGGAGGCGTGGCCTGGGCGGGACTGGGGAGTGGCGAGCCCTCAGAT
CCTGCATATAAGCAGCTGCTTTTTGCCTGTACTGGGTCTCTCTGGTTAGACCAGATCTGAGCCTGGGAGC
TCTCTGGCTAACTAGGGAACCCACTGCTTAAGCCTCAATAAAGCTTGCCTTGAGTGCTTCAAGTAGTGTG
TGCCCGTCTGTTGTGTGACTCTGGTAACTAGAGATCCCTCAGACCCTTTTAGTCAGTGTGGAAAATCTCT
AGCAGTGGCGCCCGAACAGGGACTTGAAAGCGAAAGGGAAACCAGAGGAGCTCTCTCGACGCAGGACTCG
GCTTGCTGAAGCGCGCACGGCAAGAGGCGAGGGGCGGCGACTGGTGAGTACGCCAAAAATTTTGACTAGC
GGAGGCTAGAAGGAGAGAGATGGGTGCGAGAGCGTCAGTATTAAGCGGGGGAGAATTAGATCGCGATGGG
AAAAAATTCGGTTAAGGCCAGGGGGAAAGAAAAAATATAAATTAAAACATATAGTATGGGCAAGCAGGGA
GCTAGAACGATTCGCAGTTAATCCTGGCCTGTTAGAAACATCAGAAGGCTGTAGACAAATACTGGGACAG
CTACAACCATCCCTTCAGACAGGATCAGAAGAACTTAGATCATTATATAATACAGTAGCAACCCTCTATT
GTGTGCATCAAAGGATAGAGATAAAAGACACCAAGGAAGCTTTAGACAAGATAGAGGAAGAGCAAAACAA
AAGTAAGACCACCGCACAGCAAGCGGCCGGCCGCTGATCTTCAGACCTGGAGGAGGAGATATGAGGGACA
ATTGGAGAAGTGAATTATATAAATATAAAGTAGTAAAAATTGAACCATTAGGAGTAGCACCCACCAAGGC
AAAGAGAAGAGTGGTGCAGAGAGAAAAAAGAGCAGTGGGAATAGGAGCTTTGTTCCTTGGGTTCTTGGGA
GCAGCAGGAAGCACTATGGGCGCAGCGTCAATGACGCTGACGGTACAGGCCAGACAATTATTGTCTGGTA
TAGTGCAGCAGCAGAACAATTTGCTGAGGGCTATTGAGGCGCAACAGCATCTGTTGCAACTCACAGTCTG
GGGCATCAAGCAGCTCCAGGCAAGAATCCTGGCTGTGGAAAGATACCTAAAGGATCAACAGCTCCTGGGG
ATTTGGGGTTGCTCTGGAAAACTCATTTGCACCACTGCTGTGCCTTGGAATGCTAGTTGGAGTAATAAAT
CTCTGGAACAGATTTGGAATCACACGACCTGGATGGAGTGGGACAGAGAAATTAACAATTACACAAGCTT
AATACACTCCTTAATTGAAGAATCGCAAAACCAGCAAGAAAAGAATGAACAAGAATTATTGGAATTAGAT
AAATGGGCAAGTTTGTGGAATTGGTTTAACATAACAAATTGGCTGTGGTATATAAAATTATTCATAATGA
TAGTAGGAGGCTTGGTAGGTTTAAGAATAGTTTTTGCTGTACTTTCTATAGTGAATAGAGTTAGGCAGGG
ATATTCACCATTATCGTTTCAGACCCACCTCCCAACCCCGAGGGGACCCGACAGGCCCGAAGGAATAGAA
GAAGAAGGTGGAGAGAGAGACAGAGACAGATCCATTCGATTAGTGAACGGATCTCGACGGTATCGCCTTT
AAAAGAAAAGGGGGGATTGGGGGGTACAGTGCAGGGGAAAGAATAGTAGACATAATAGCAACAGACATAC
AAACTAAAGAATTACAAAAACAAATTACAAAAATTCAAAATTTTCGGGTTTATTACAGGGACAGCAGAGA
TCCAGTTTATCGATAAGCTTGGGAGTTCCGCGTTACATAACTTACGGTAAATGGCCCGCCTGGCTGACCG
CCCAACGACCCCCGCCCATTGACGTCAATAATGACGTATGTTCCCATAGTAACGCCAATAGGGACTTTCC
ATTGACGTCAATGGGTGGAGTATTTACGGTAAACTGCCCACTTGGCAGTACATCAAGTGTATCATATGCC
AAGTACGCCCCCTATTGACGTCAATGACGGTAAATGGCCCGCCTGGCATTATGCCCAGTACATGACCTTA
TGGGACTTTCCTACTTGGCAGTACATCTACGTATTAGTCATCGCTATTACCATGGTGATGCGGTTTTGGC
AGTACATCAATGGGCGTGGATAGCGGTTTGACTCACGGGGATTTCCAAGTCTCCACCCCATTGACGTCAA
TGGGAGTTTGTTTTGGCACCAAAATCAACGGGACTTTCCAAAATGTCGTAACAACTCCGCCCCATTGACG
CAAATGGGCGGTAGGCGTGTACGGTGGGAGGTCTATATAAGCAGAGCTCGTTTAGTGAACCGTCAGATCG
CCTGGAGACGCCATCCACGCTGTTTTGACCTCCATAGAAGACACCGACTCTACTAGAGGATCGCTAGCGC
TTCGACTAGGGATAACAGGGTAATTGTTTGAATGAGGCTTCAGTACTTTACAGAATCGTTGCCTGCACAT
CTTGGAAACACTTGCTGGGATTACTTCGACTTCTTAACCCAACAGAAGGCTCGAGAAGGTATATTGCTGT
TGACAGGATCCACATTAACAACTTTAAGTCCAGCAATTTGAGTTAAGGGTGTTGCTCTCAATGATTTCAC
TAATGGTTCAATTTTTAATTTCTTTTCTTCTGGTTCAAAATTCAAGTTTCAAGTGAAAGTGTAATATGCA
CCCATTTCTTTCAATAAATCTTCTAAATAGTCCACTAATGTTTTATTTTGTTTTTTACAAAATCAAGCAG
CCTCTGCTATCAATATAGAACCTTGTATTCCATCTTTATCTCTAGCTGAGTCATCAATTACATATCCATA
ACTTTCTTCATAAGCAAAAACAAAATTTAATCCGTTATCTTCTTCTTTAGCAATTTCTCTACCCATTCAT
TTCAATCCAGTTAAAGTTTTTACAATCTTAACTCCATATTTTTCCTGAGCGATTCTATCACCCAAATCAC
TTGTTACAAAACTTGAATATAGAGCCGGATTTTTTGGAATGCTATTTAAGCGTTTTAGATTTGATAATTT
TCAATCAATTAAAATTGGTCCTGTTTGATTTCCATCTAATCTTACAAAATGACCATCATGTTTTATTGCC
ATTCCAAATCTGTCAGCATCTGGGTCATTCATAATAATAATATCTGCATCATGTTTAATACCATATTCAA
GCGGTATTTTTCATGCAGGATCAAATTCTGGATTTGGATTTACAACATTTTTCAATGTTTCATCTTCAAA
TGCACGATCTTCACCCTCAATAACGTTATATCCTGATTCACGTAATCTTTTTGGGGTAAATTTAGTTCCT
GTTCCATTAACTGCGCTAAAAATAGGGCCCTGCCTCGGACTTCAAGGGGCTAGAATTCGAGCAATTATCT
TGTTTACTAAAACTGAATACCTTGCTATCTCTTTGATACATTTTTACAAAGCTGAATTAAAATGGTATAA
ATTAAATCACTTTTTTCAATTCTACCGGGTAGGGGAGGCGCTTTTCCCAAGGCAGTCTGGAGCATGCGCT
TTAGCAGCCCCGCTGGGCACTTGGCGCTACACAAGTGGCCTCTGGCCTCGCACACATTCCACATCCACCG
GTAGGCGCCAACCGGCTCCGTTCTTTGGTGGCCCCTTCGCGCCACCTTCTACTCCTCCCCTAGTCAGGAA
GTTCCCCCCCGCCCCGCAGCTCGCGTCGTGCAGGACGTGACAAATGGAAGTAGCACGTCTCACTAGTCTC
GTGCAGATGGACAGCACCGCTGAGCAATGGAAGCGGGTAGGCCTTTGGGGCAGCGGCCAATAGCAGCTTT
GCTCCTTCGCTTTCTGGGCTCAGAGGCTGGGAAGGGGTGGGTCCGGGGGCGGGCTCAGGGGCGGGCTCAG
GGGCGGGGCGGGCGCCCGAAGGTCCTCCGGAGGCCCGGCATTCTGCACGCTTCAAAAGCGCACGTCTGCC
GCGCTGTTCTCCTCTTCCTCATCTCCGGGCCTTTCGACCTTTAATTAACCACCATGGTGAGCAAGGGCGA
AGAGAATAACATGGCAATCATCAAGGAGTTCATGCGCTTCAAGGTTCGCATGGAGGGCTCCGTGAACGGC
CACGAGTTCGAGATCGAGGGCGAGGGCGAGGGCCGCCCCTACGAGGGCTTTCAGACCGCTAAGCTGAAGG
TGACCAAGGGTGGCCCCCTGCCCTTCGCCTGGGACATCCTGTCCCCTCAGTTCACCTACGGCTCCAAGGC
ATACGTGAAGCACCCCGCCGACATCCCCGACTACTTCAAGCTGTCCTTCCCCGAGGGCTTCAAGTGGGAG
CGCGTGATGAACTTCGAGGACGGCGGCGTGGTGACCGTGACCCAGGACTCGTCCCTGCAAGACGGCGAGT
TCATCTACAAGGTGAAGCTGCGCGGCACCAACTTCCCCTCCGACGGCCCCGTAATGCAGAAAAAGACTAT
GGGCTGGGAGGCATCCTCCGAGCGGATGTACCCCGAGGACGGCGCCCTGAAGGGCGAGATCAAGATGAGG
CTGAAGCTGAAGGACGGCGGCCACTACACCTCCGAGGTCAAGACCACCTACAAGGCCAAGAAGCCCGTGC
AACTGCCCGGCGCCTACATCGTCGGCATCAAGTTGGACATCACCTCCCACAACGAGGACTACACCATCGT
GGAACAGTACGAACGCGCCGAGGGCCGCCACTCCACCGGCGGCATGGACGAGCTATACAAGTAGGTTTAA
ACATCAACCTCTGGATTACAAAATTTGTGAAAGATTGACTGGTATTCTTAACTATGTTGCTCCTTTTACG
CTATGTGGATACGCTGCTTTAATGCCTTTGTATCATGCTATTGCTTCCCGTATGGCTTTCATTTTCTCCT
CCTTGTATAAATCCTGGTTGCTGTCTCTTTATGAGGAGTTGTGGCCCGTTGTCAGGCAACGTGGCGTGGT
GTGCACTGTGTTTGCTGACGCAACCCCCACTGGTTGGGGCATTGCCACCACCTGTCAGCTCCTTTCCGGG
ACTTTCGCTTTCCCCCTCCCTATTGCCACGGCGGAACTCATCGCCGCCTGCCTTGCCCGCTGCTGGACAG
GGGCTCGGCTGTTGGGCACTGACAATTCCGTGGTGTTGTCGGGGAAGCTGACGTCCTTTCCATGGCTGCT
CGCCTGTGTTGCCACCTGGATTCTGCGCGGGACGTCCTTCTGCTACGTCCCTTCGGCCCTCAATCCAGCG
GACCTTCCTTCCCGCGGCCTGCTGCCGGCTCTGCGGCCTCTTCCGCGTCTTCGCCTTCGCCCTCAGACGA
GTCGGATCTCCCTTTGGGCCGCCTCCCCGCCTGGCCTGCAGGGGTACCTTTAAGACCAATGACTTACAAG
GCAGCTGTAGATCTTAGCCACTTTTTAAAAGAAAAGAGGGGACTGGAAGGGCTAATTCACTCCCAACGAA
GACAAGATATCCTTGATCTGTGGATCTACCACACACAAGGCTACTTCCCTGATTAGCAGAACTACACACC
AGGGCCAGGGGTCAGATATCCACTGACCTTTGGATGGTGCTACAAGCTAGTACCAGTTGAGCCAGATAAG
GTAGAAGAGGCCAATAAAGGAGAGAACACCAGCTTGTTACACCCTGTGAGCCTGCATGGGATGGATGACC
CGGAGAGAGAAGTGTTAGAGTGGAGGTTTGACAGCCGCCTAGCATTTCATCACGTGGCCCGAGAGCTGCA
TCCGGAGTACTTCAAGAACTGCTGATATCGAGCTTGCTACAAGGGACTTTCCGCTGGGGACTTTCCAGGG
AGGCGTGGCCTGGGCGGGACTGGGGAGTGGCGAGCCCTCAGATCCTGCATATAAGCAGCTGCTTTTTGCC
TGTACTGGGTCTCTCTGGTTAGACCAGATCTGAGCCTGGGAGCTCTCTGGCTAACTAGGGAACCCACTGC
TTAAGCCTCAATAAAGCTTGCCTTGAGTGCTTCAAGTAGTGTGTGCCCGTCTGTTGTGTGACTCTGGTAA
CTAGAGATCCCTCAGACCCTTTTAGTCAGTGTGGAAAATCTCTAGCAGTAGTAGTTCATGTCATCTTATT
ATTCAGTATTTATAACTTGCAAAGAAATGAATATCAGAGAGTGAGAGGCCTTGACATTGCTAGCGTTTTA
CCGTCGACCTCTAGCTAGAGCTTGGCGTAATCATGGTCATAGCTGTTTCCTGTGTGAAATTGTTATCCGC
TCACAATTCCACACAACATACGAGCCGGAAGCATAAAGTGTAAAGCCTGGGGTGCCTAATGAGTGAGCTA
ACTCACATTAATTGCGTTGCGCTCACTGCCCGCTTTCCAGTCGGGAAACCTGTCGTGCCAGCTGCATTAA
TGAATCGGCCAACGCGCGGGGAGAGGCGGTTTGCGTATTGGGCGCTCTTCCGCTTCCTCGCTCACTGACT
CGCTGCGCTCGGTCGTTCGGCTGCGGCGAGCGGTATCAGCTCACTCAAAGGCGGTAATACGGTTATCCAC
AGAATCAGGGGATAACGCAGGAAAGAACATGTGAGCAAAAGGCCAGCAAAAGGCCAGGAACCGTAAAAAG
GCCGCGTTGCTGGCGTTTTTCCATAGGCTCCGCCCCCCTGACGAGCATCACAAAAATCGACGCTCAAGTC
AGAGGTGGCGAAACCCGACAGGACTATAAAGATACCAGGCGTTTCCCCCTGGAAGCTCCCTCGTGCGCTC
TCCTGTTCCGACCCTGCCGCTTACCGGATACCTGTCCGCCTTTCTCCCTTCGGGAAGCGTGGCGCTTTCT
CATAGCTCACGCTGTAGGTATCTCAGTTCGGTGTAGGTCGTTCGCTCCAAGCTGGGCTGTGTGCACGAAC
CCCCCGTTCAGCCCGACCGCTGCGCCTTATCCGGTAACTATCGTCTTGAGTCCAACCCGGTAAGACACGA
CTTATCGCCACTGGCAGCAGCCACTGGTAACAGGATTAGCAGAGCGAGGTATGTAGGCGGTGCTACAGAG
TTCTTGAAGTGGTGGCCTAACTACGGCTACACTAGAAGAACAGTATTTGGTATCTGCGCTCTGCTGAAGC
CAGTTACCTTCGGAAAAAGAGTTGGTAGCTCTTGATCCGGCAAACAAACCACCGCTGGTAGCGGTGGTTT
TTTTGTTTGCAAGCAGCAGATTACGCGCAGAAAAAAAGGATCTCAAGAAGATCCTTTGATCTTTTCTACG
GGGTCTGACGCTCAGTGGAACGAAAACTCACGTTAAGGGATTTTGGTCATGAGATTATCAAAAAGGATCT
TCACCTAGATCCTTTTAAATTAAAAATGAAGTTTTAAATCAATCTAAAGTATATATGAGTAAACTTGGTC
TGACAGTTACCAATGCTTAATCAGTGAGGCACCTATCTCAGCGATCTGTCTATTTCGTTCATCCATAGTT
GCCTGACTCCCCGTCGTGTAGATAACTACGATACGGGAGGGCTTACCATCTGGCCCCAGTGCTGCAATGA
TACCGCGAGACCCACGCTCACCGGCTCCAGATTTATCAGCAATAAACCAGCCAGCCGGAAGGGCCGAGCG
CAGAAGTGGTCCTGCAACTTTATCCGCCTCCATCCAGTCTATTAATTGTTGCCGGGAAGCTAGAGTAAGT
AGTTCGCCAGTTAATAGTTTGCGCAACGTTGTTGCCATTGCTACAGGCATCGTGGTGTCACGCTCGTCGT
TTGGTATGGCTTCATTCAGCTCCGGTTCCCAACGATCAAGGCGAGTTACATGATCCCCCATGTTGTGCAA
AAAAGCGGTTAGCTCCTTCGGTCCTCCGATCGTTGTCAGAAGTAAGTTGGCCGCAGTGTTATCACTCATG
GTTATGGCAGCACTGCATAATTCTCTTACTGTCATGCCATCCGTAAGATGCTTTTCTGTGACTGGTGAGT
ACTCAACCAAGTCATTCTGAGAATAGTGTATGCGGCGACCGAGTTGCTCTTGCCCGGCGTCAATACGGGA
TAATACCGCGCCACATAGCAGAACTTTAAAAGTGCTCATCATTGGAAAACGTTCTTCGGGGCGAAAACTC
TCAAGGATCTTACCGCTGTTGAGATCCAGTTCGATGTAACCCACTCGTGCACCCAACTGATCTTCAGCAT
CTTTTACTTTCACCAGCGTTTCTGGGTGAGCAAAAACAGGAAGGCAAAATGCCGCAAAAAAGGGAATAAG
GGCGACACGGAAATGTTGAATACTCATACTCTTCCTTTTTCAATATTATTGAAGCATTTATCAGGGTTAT
TGTCTCATGAGCGGATACATATTTGAATGTATTTAGAAAAATAAACAAATAGGGGTTCCGCGCACATTTC
CCCGAAAAGTGCCACCTGACGTCGACGGATCGGGAGATCAACTTGTTTATTGCAGCTTATAATGGTTACA
AATAAAGCAATAGCATCACAAATTTCACAAATAAAGCATTTTTTTCACTGCATTCTAGTTGTGGTTTGTC
CAAACTCATCAATGTATCTTATCATGTCTGGATCAACTGGATAACTCAAGCTAACCAAAATCATCCCAAA
CTTCCCACCCCATACCCTATTACCACTGCCAATTACCTGTGGTTTCATTTACTCTAAACCTGTGATTCCT
CTGAATTATTTTCATTTTAAAGAAATTGTATTTGTTAAATATGTACTACAAACTTAGTAGT
